Addgene plasmid #141166: CTB
Purpose: Expresses recombinant Cholera Toxin B Subunit
Depositing lab: Wayne Lencer. Depositing organization: Boston Children's Hospital. Publication: A quantitative single-cell assay for retrograde membrane traffic enables rapid detection of defects in cellular organization. Luong P, Li Q, Chen PF, Wrighton PJ, Chang D, Dwyer S, Bayer MT, Snapper SB, Hansen SH, Thiagarajah JT, Goessling W, Lencer WI. Mol Biol Cell. 2019 Nov 27:mbcE19070375. doi: 10.1091/mbc.E19-07-0375. PubMed 31774722.
Backbone
  Vector backbone: pET28a
  Backbone manufacturer: EMD Biosciences
  Backbone size w/o insert (bp): 5369
  Vector type: Bacterial Expression
Growth in bacteria
  Bacterial resistance: Kanamycin, 50 μg/mL
  Growth temperature: 37°C
  Growth strain: DH5alpha
  Copy number: Low Copy
Gene/Insert
  Gene/Insert name: CTB (alt name: Cholera Toxin B subunit)
  Species: Synthetic
  Insert size (bp): 318
  Mutation: No secretion signal
  Promoter: T7
  Cloning method: Restriction Enzyme; 5′ cloning site Nco1 (not destroyed); 3′ cloning site BamH1 (not destroyed)
  Sequencing primers: 5′ T7 Fwd
Terms and licenses: Academic/Nonprofit Terms; Industry Terms: Not Available to Industry
How to cite: CTB was a gift from Wayne Lencer (Addgene plasmid # 141166 ; http://n2t.net/addgene:141166 ; RRID:Addgene_141166)
