[The description below was written by a language model from this plasmid's Addgene catalogue record and pLannotate feature annotations shown in this document.]
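Description:
CTB is a bacterial expression plasmid built on the pET28a backbone for producing recombinant cholera toxin B subunit in E. coli. It is selected with kanamycin through an aph(3')-Ia (KanR) cassette. Replication relies on a ColE1/pBR322-type origin accompanied by the bom region and the rop gene, which keeps copy number low, consistent with the catalogue entry. An f1 phage origin is also present. The short TcR, CAP-site and AmpR-promoter fragments in the annotation are backbone remnants rather than functional elements.

The payload is a synthetic 318 bp CTB coding sequence lacking its native secretion signal, so the protein should accumulate in the cytoplasm rather than being exported to the periplasm. It was cloned between the NcoI and BamHI sites, both of which are retained. Transcription is driven by a T7 promoter followed by a lac operator, with translation from the T7 gene 10 ribosome binding site and termination at the T7 terminator. The plasmid-borne lacI gene supplies repressor, so expression requires a host providing T7 RNA polymerase and is induced with IPTG. Cloning at NcoI normally removes the N-terminal His tag and thrombin site of pET28a. A His-tag sequence is annotated downstream of the insert, but the record lists no tag and does not indicate whether it is in frame with CTB.

The B subunit forms a non-toxic pentamer that binds GM1 gangliosides on cell surfaces. The associated publication concerns a quantitative single-cell assay of retrograde membrane traffic, which suggests the purified protein is used as a trafficking probe.
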