Features (pLannotate 1.2.2; 19 found; start..end, strand, type, name):
      1..589     +  rep_origin     ori: high-copy-number ColE1/pMB1/pBR322/pUC origin of replication
    775..914     -  misc_feature   bom: basis of mobility region from pBR322
   1016..1207    -  CDS            rop: Rop protein, which maintains plasmids at low copy number; rop
   1224..1604    +  CDS            YPB1_ECOLX: Protein predicted: Swiss-Prot protein existence level 4. From Escherichia coli.
   1676..1967    -  CDS            TcR (fragment): tetracycline efflux protein; tet; confers resistance to tetracycline
   1982..2003    -  protein_bind   CAP binding site: CAP binding activates transcription in the presence of cAMP. E. coli catabolite activator protein
   2016..3098    -  CDS            lacI: lac repressor; lacI; The lac repressor binds to the lac operator to inhibit transcription in E. coli. This inhibition can be relieved by adding lactose or isopropyl-β-D-thiogalactopyranoside (IPTG).
   3099..3176    -  promoter       lacI promoter: lacI
   3184..3463    -  CDS            TcR (fragment): tetracycline efflux protein; tet; confers resistance to tetracycline
   3485..3503    +  promoter       T7 promoter: promoter for bacteriophage T7 RNA polymerase
   3504..3528    +  protein_bind   lac operator: The lac repressor binds to the lac operator to inhibit transcription in E. coli. This inhibition can be relieved by adding lactose or isopropyl-β-D-thiogalactopyranoside (IPTG). lac repressor encoded by lacI
   3542..3886    +  CDS            ctxB (fragment): CHTB_VIBCH - Also known as toxB. Experimental evidence at protein level: Swiss-Prot protein existence level 1. The B subunit pentameric ring directs the A subunit to its target by binding to the GM1 gangliosides present on the surface of the intestinal epithelial cells. It can bind five GM1 gangliosides. It has no toxic activity by itself. From Vibrio cholerae serotype O1 (strain ATCC 39315 / El Tor Inaba N16961).
   3543..3565    +  RBS            RBS: efficient ribosome binding site from bacteriophage T7 gene 10 (Olins and Rangwala, 1989)
   3936..3953    +  CDS            9xHis (fragment): 9xHis affinity tag
   3963..4012    +  CDS            SET1 (fragment): solubility-enhancement tag derived from T7 phage gene 10B
   4020..4067    +  terminator     T7 terminator: transcription terminator for bacteriophage T7 RNA polymerase
   4104..4532    +  rep_origin     f1 ori (sequence partly withheld): f1 bacteriophage origin of replication; arrow indicates direction of (+) strand synthesis
   4585..4642    +  promoter       AmpR promoter (fragment): bla
   4651..5466    -  CDS            KanR: aminoglycoside phosphotransferase; aph(3')-Ia; confers resistance to kanamycin in bacteria or G418 (Geneticin®) in eukaryotes
>Addgene plasmid #141166 | CTB | addgene full sequence | sequence record 307464 | Addgene NGS Result
TTGAGATCCTTTTTTTCTGCGCGTAATCTGCTGCTTGCAAACAAAAAAACCACCGCTACCAGCGGTGGTT
TGTTTGCCGGATCAAGAGCTACCAACTCTTTTTCCGAAGGTAACTGGCTTCAGCAGAGCGCAGATACCAA
ATACTGTCCTTCTAGTGTAGCCGTAGTTAGGCCACCACTTCAAGAACTCTGTAGCACCGCCTACATACCT
CGCTCTGCTAATCCTGTTACCAGTGGCTGCTGCCAGTGGCGATAAGTCGTGTCTTACCGGGTTGGACTCA
AGACGATAGTTACCGGATAAGGCGCAGCGGTCGGGCTGAACGGGGGGTTCGTGCACACAGCCCAGCTTGG
AGCGAACGACCTACACCGAACTGAGATACCTACAGCGTGAGCTATGAGAAAGCGCCACGCTTCCCGAAGG
GAGAAAGGCGGACAGGTATCCGGTAAGCGGCAGGGTCGGAACAGGAGAGCGCACGAGGGAGCTTCCAGGG
GGAAACGCCTGGTATCTTTATAGTCCTGTCGGGTTTCGCCACCTCTGACTTGAGCGTCGATTTTTGTGAT
GCTCGTCAGGGGGGCGGAGCCTATGGAAAAACGCCAGCAACGCGGCCTTTTTACGGTTCCTGGCCTTTTG
CTGGCCTTTTGCTCACATGTTCTTTCCTGCGTTATCCCCTGATTCTGTGGATAACCGTATTACCGCCTTT
GAGTGAGCTGATACCGCTCGCCGCAGCCGAACGACCGAGCGCAGCGAGTCAGTGAGCGAGGAAGCGGAAG
AGCGCCTGATGCGGTATTTTCTCCTTACGCATCTGTGCGGTATTTCACACCGCAATGGTGCACTCTCAGT
ACAATCTGCTCTGATGCCGCATAGTTAAGCCAGTATACACTCCGCTATCGCTACGTGACTGGGTCATGGC
TGCGCCCCGACACCCGCCAACACCCGCTGACGCGCCCTGACGGGCTTGTCTGCTCCCGGCATCCGCTTAC
AGACAAGCTGTGACCGTCTCCGGGAGCTGCATGTGTCAGAGGTTTTCACCGTCATCACCGAAACGCGCGA
GGCAGCTGCGGTAAAGCTCATCAGCGTGGTCGTGAAGCGATTCACAGATGTCTGCCTGTTCATCCGCGTC
CAGCTCGTTGAGTTTCTCCAGAAGCGTTAATGTCTGGCTTCTGATAAAGCGGGCCATGTTAAGGGCGGTT
TTTTCCTGTTTGGTCACTGATGCCTCCGTGTAAGGGGGATTTCTGTTCATGGGGGTAATGATACCGATGA
AACGAGAGAGGATGCTCACGATACGGGTTACTGATGATGAACATGCCCGGTTACTGGAACGTTGTGAGGG
TAAACAACTGGCGGTATGGATGCGGCGGGACCAGAGAAAAATCACTCAGGGTCAATGCCAGCGCTTCGTT
AATACAGATGTAGGTGTTCCACAGGGTAGCCAGCAGCATCCTGCGATGCAGATCCGGAACATAATGGTGC
AGGGCGCTGACTTCCGCGTTTCCAGACTTTACGAAACACGGAAACCGAAGACCATTCATGTTGTTGCTCA
GGTCGCAGACGTTTTGCAGCAGCAGTCGCTTCACGTTCGCTCGCGTATCGGTGATTCATTCTGCTAACCA
GTAAGGCAACCCCGCCAGCCTAGCCGGGTCCTCAACGACAGGAGCACGATCATGCGCACCCGTGGGGCCG
CCATGCCGGCGATAATGGCCTGCTTCTCGCCGAAACGTTTGGTGGCGGGACCAGTGACGAAGGCTTGAGC
GAGGGCGTGCAAGATTCCGAATACCGCAAGCGACAGGCCGATCATCGTCGCGCTCCAGCGAAAGCGGTCC
TCGCCGAAAATGACCCAGAGCGCTGCCGGCACCTGTCCTACGAGTTGCATGATAAAGAAGACAGTCATAA
GTGCGGCGACGATAGTCATGCCCCGCGCCCACCGGAAGGAGCTGACTGGGTTGAAGGCTCTCAAGGGCAT
CGGTCGAGATCCCGGTGCCTAATGAGTGAGCTAACTTACATTAATTGCGTTGCGCTCACTGCCCGCTTTC
CAGTCGGGAAACCTGTCGTGCCAGCTGCATTAATGAATCGGCCAACGCGCGGGGAGAGGCGGTTTGCGTA
TTGGGCGCCAGGGTGGTTTTTCTTTTCACCAGTGAGACGGGCAACAGCTGATTGCCCTTCACCGCCTGGC
CCTGAGAGAGTTGCAGCAAGCGGTCCACGCTGGTTTGCCCCAGCAGGCGAAAATCCTGTTTGATGGTGGT
TAACGGCGGGATATAACATGAGCTGTCTTCGGTATCGTCGTATCCCACTACCGAGATATCCGCACCAACG
CGCAGCCCGGACTCGGTAATGGCGCGCATTGCGCCCAGCGCCATCTGATCGTTGGCAACCAGCATCGCAG
TGGGAACGATGCCCTCATTCAGCATTTGCATGGTTTGTTGAAAACCGGACATGGCACTCCAGTCGCCTTC
CCGTTCCGCTATCGGCTGAATTTGATTGCGAGTGAGATATTTATGCCAGCCAGCCAGACGCAGACGCGCC
GAGACAGAACTTAATGGGCCCGCTAACAGCGCGATTTGCTGGTGACCCAATGCGACCAGATGCTCCACGC
CCAGTCGCGTACCGTCTTCATGGGAGAAAATAATACTGTTGATGGGTGTCTGGTCAGAGACATCAAGAAA
TAACGCCGGAACATTAGTGCAGGCAGCTTCCACAGCAATGGCATCCTGGTCATCCAGCGGATAGTTAATG
ATCAGCCCACTGACGCGTTGCGCGAGAAGATTGTGCACCGCCGCTTTACAGGCTTCGACGCCGCTTCGTT
CTACCATCGACACCACCACGCTGGCACCCAGTTGATCGGCGCGAGATTTAATCGCCGCGACAATTTGCGA
CGGCGCGTGCAGGGCCAGACTGGAGGTGGCAACGCCAATCAGCAACGACTGTTTGCCCGCCAGTTGTTGT
GCCACGCGGTTGGGAATGTAATTCAGCTCCGCCATCGCCGCTTCCACTTTTTCCCGCGTTTTCGCAGAAA
CGTGGCTGGCCTGGTTCACCACGCGGGAAACGGTCTGATAAGAGACACCGGCATACTCTGCGACATCGTA
TAACGTTACTGGTTTCACATTCACCACCCTGAATTGACTCTCTTCCGGGCGCTATCATGCCATACCGCGA
AAGGTTTTGCGCCATTCGATGGTGTCCGGGATCTCGACGCTCTCCCTTATGCGACTCCTGCATTAGGAAG
CAGCCCAGTAGTAGGTTGAGGCCGTTGAGCACCGCCGCCGCAAGGAATGGTGCATGCAAGGAGATGGCGC
CCAACAGTCCCCCGGCCACGGGGCCTGCCACCATACCCACGCCGAAACAAGCGCTCATGAGCCCGAAGTG
GCGAGCCCGATCTTCCCCATCGGTGATGTCGGCGATATAGGCGCCAGCAACCGCACCTGTGGCGCCGGTG
ATGCCGGCCACGATGCGTCCGGCGTAGAGGATCGAGATCTCGATCCCGCGAAATTAATACGACTCACTAT
AGGGGAATTGTGAGCGGATAACAATTCCCCTCTAGAAATAATTTTGTTTAACTTTAAGAAGGAGATATAC
CATGGGCACCCCTCAAAATATTACTGATTTGTGTGCAGAATACCACAACACACAAATACATACGCTAAAT
GATAAGATATTTTCGTATACAGAATCTCTAGCTGGAAAAAGAGAGATGGCTATCATTACTTTTAAGAATG
GTGCAACTTTTCAAGTAGAAGTACCAGGTAGTCAACATATAGATTCACAAAAAAAAGCGATTGAAAGGAT
GAAGGATACCCTGAGGATTGCATATCTTACTGAAGCTAAAGTCGAAAAGTTATGTGTATGGAATAATAAA
ACGCCTCATGCGATTGCCGCAATTAGTATGGCGAATTGAGGATCCGAATTCGAGCTCCGTCGACAAGCTT
GCGGCCGCACTCGAGCACCACCACCACCACCACTGAGATCCGGCTGCTAACAAAGCCCGAAAGGAAGCTG
AGTTGGCTGCTGCCACCGCTGAGCAATAACTAGCATAACCCCTTGGGGCCTCTAAACGGGTCTTGAGGGG
TTTTTTGCTGAAAGGAGGAACTATATCCGGATTGGCGAATGGG
[124 nt withheld, positions 4104-4227]
C
[91 nt withheld, positions 4229-4319]
A
[49 nt withheld, positions 4321-4369]
CCTTTGACGTTGGAGTCCACGTTCTTT
[37 nt withheld, positions 4397-4433]
ACCCTATCTCGGTCTATTCTTTTGATTTATAAGGGATTTTGCCGATTTCGGCCTATTGGTTAAAAAATGA
GCTGATTTAACAAAAATTTAACGCGAATTTTAACAAAATATTAACGCTTACAATTTAGGTGGCACTTTTC
GGGGAAATGTGCGCGGAACCCCTATTTGTTTATTTTTCTAAATACATTCAAATATGTATCCGCTCATGAA
TTAATTCTTAGAAAAACTCATCGAGCATCAAATGAAACTGCAATTTATTCATATCAGGATTATCAATACC
ATATTTTTGAAAAAGCCGTTTCTGTAATGAAGGAGAAAACTCACCGAGGCAGTTCCATAGGATGGCAAGA
TCCTGGTATCGGTCTGCGATTCCGACTCGTCCAACATCAATACAACCTATTAATTTCCCCTCGTCAAAAA
TAAGGTTATCAAGTGAGAAATCACCATGAGTGACGACTGAATCCGGTGAGAATGGCAAAAGTTTATGCAT
TTCTTTCCAGACTTGTTCAACAGGCCAGCCATTACGCTCGTCATCAAAATCACTCGCATCAACCAAACCG
TTATTCATTCGTGATTGCGCCTGAGCGAGACGAAATACGCGATCGCTGTTAAAAGGACAATTACAAACAG
GAATCGAATGCAACCGGCGCAGGAACACTGCCAGCGCATCAACAATATTTTCACCTGAATCAGGATATTC
TTCTAATACCTGGAATGCTGTTTTCCCGGGGATCGCAGTGGTGAGTAACCATGCATCATCAGGAGTACGG
ATAAAATGCTTGATGGTCGGAAGAGGCATAAATTCCGTCAGCCAGTTTAGTCTGACCATCTCATCTGTAA
CATCATTGGCAACGCTACCTTTGCCATGTTTCAGAAACAACTCTGGCGCATCGGGCTTCCCATACAATCG
ATAGATTGTCGCACCTGATTGCCCGACATTATCGCGAGCCCATTTATACCCATATAAATCAGCATCCATG
TTGGAATTTAATCGCGGCCTAGAGCAAGACGTTTCCCGTTGAATATGGCTCATAACACCCCTTGTATTAC
TGTTTATGTAAGCAGACAGTTTTATTGTTCATGACCAAAATCCCTTAACGTGAGTTTTCGTTCCACTGAG
CGTCAGACCCCGTAGAAAAGATCAAAGGATCTTC
