>Addgene plasmid #141166 | CTB | depositor partial sequence | sequence record 275047 | B Subunit
ATGGGCACCCCTCAAAATATTACTGATTTGTGTGCAGAATACCACAACACACAAATACATACGCTAAATG
ATAAGATATTTTCGTATACAGAATCTCTAGCTGGAAAAAGAGAGATGGCTATCATTACTTTTAAGAATGG
TGCAACTTTTCAAGTAGAAGTACCAGGTAGTCAACATATAGATTCACAAAAAAAAGCGATTGAAAGGATG
AAGGATACCCTGAGGATTGCATATCTTACTGAAGCTAAAGTCGAAAAGTTATGTGTATGGAATAATAAAA
CGCCTCATGCGATTGCCGCAATTAGTATGGCGAATTGA
